Addgene plasmid #153803: pGBW-m4252820
Purpose: Mammalian expression plasmid for SARS-CoV-2 ORF6 protein
Depositing lab: Ginkgo Bioworks & Benjie Chen. Depositing organization: Ginkgo Bioworks.
Backbone
  Vector backbone: pTwist_CMV_Puro_6 with AarI site removed
  Backbone size w/o insert (bp): 6080
  Vector type: Mammalian Expression
  Selectable markers: Puromycin
Growth in bacteria
  Bacterial resistance: Ampicillin, 100 μg/mL
  Growth temperature: 37°C
  Growth strain: DH5alpha
  Copy number: High Copy
Gene/Insert
  Gene/Insert name: SARS-CoV-2 ORF6 protein
  Species: Severe acute respiratory syndrome coronavirus 2
  Insert size (bp): 179
  Mutation: wt
  Entrez Gene: ORF6 (a.k.a. GU280_gp06)
  Promoter: CMV
  Tag / fusion protein: Cleavable TEV;CBP (C terminal on backbone)
  Cloning method: Unknown
Resource information
  A portion of this plasmid was derived from a plasmid made by: GinkgoBioworks
Depositor comments: NCBI reference sequence: 43740572
How to cite: pGBW-m4252820 was a gift from Ginkgo Bioworks & Benjie Chen (Addgene plasmid # 153803 ; http://n2t.net/addgene:153803 ; RRID:Addgene_153803)
