[The description below was written by a language model from this plasmid's Addgene catalogue record and pLannotate feature annotations shown in this document.]
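Description:
pGBW-m4252820 is a mammalian expression plasmid carrying the wild-type ORF6 accessory protein of SARS-CoV-2, built on a pTwist_CMV_Puro_6 backbone from which an AarI site was removed. It is propagated in E. coli through a high-copy ColE1/pUC-type origin with ampicillin selection from a β-lactamase gene. In mammalian cells it can be selected with puromycin: the annotated sequence shows a puromycin N-acetyltransferase gene driven by the human ubiquitin C promoter and closed by a synthetic poly(A) signal. The full sequence record is about 6.4 kb.

The ORF6 coding region lies on the reverse strand downstream of the CMV immediate-early enhancer and promoter elements. According to the catalogue entry it is fused at its C terminus to a backbone-encoded, TEV-cleavable calmodulin-binding peptide (CBP). The automated annotation detects only a short CBP fragment and does not call the TEV site. An SV40 poly(A) signal is annotated just beyond the tag, but on the opposite strand to the ORF6 reading frame, so the table does not clearly show which element terminates the transcript. Copies of the T7 and rrnG bacterial terminators and β-globin insulator elements flank the cassettes, presumably to limit transcriptional read-through between units. Short hits to β-lactamase and SV40 large T antigen appear to be residual backbone fragments.

ORF6 is annotated as an interferon antagonist that tethers nuclear import factors to ER/Golgi membranes, blocking STAT1 nuclear translocation. The plasmid therefore suits transient or puromycin-selected expression of tagged ORF6 for functional studies. The CBP tag would also allow calmodulin-affinity capture with TEV release, for example in virus–host interaction work, although the record states only expression as its purpose.
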