Features (pLannotate 1.2.2; 20 found; start..end, strand, type, name):
     66..112     +  terminator     T7 terminator: transcription terminator for bacteriophage T7 RNA polymerase
    117..188     -  misc_feature   5' β-globin insulator: insulator upstream of the human β-globin locus (Farrell et al., 2002)
    340..476     -  terminator     rrnG terminator: transcription terminator from the E. coli ribosomal RNA rrnG operon (Albrechtsen et al., 1991)
    489..1349    -  CDS            AmpR: β-lactamase; bla; confers resistance to ampicillin, carbenicillin, and related antibiotics
   1615..1663    -  polyA_signal   poly(A) signal: synthetic polyadenylation signal
   1692..2289    -  CDS            PuroR (fragment): puromycin N-acetyltransferase; pac from Streptomyces; confers resistance to puromycin
   2293..3502    -  promoter       UbC promoter: human ubiquitin C promoter
   3766..3830    +  CDS            bla(M) (fragment): β-lactamase lacking the signal sequence; bla(M); allows cytosolic expression of β-lactamase
   4002..4590    +  rep_origin     ori: high-copy-number ColE1/pMB1/pBR322/pUC origin of replication
   4816..4887    -  misc_feature   3' β-globin insulator: insulator downstream of the human β-globin locus (Farrell et al., 2002)
   4932..5068    -  terminator     rrnG terminator: transcription terminator from the E. coli ribosomal RNA rrnG operon (Albrechtsen et al., 1991)
   5098..5144    -  terminator     T7 terminator: transcription terminator for bacteriophage T7 RNA polymerase
   5167..5236    +  CDS            large T antigen (fragment): large T antigen from SV40 (simian virus 40)
   5259..5380    +  polyA_signal   SV40 poly(A) signal: SV40 polyadenylation signal
   5488..5504    -  CDS            CBP (fragment): calmodulin-binding peptide derived from skeletal muscle myosin light chain kinase; binds calmodulin with nanomolar affinity in the presence of calcium
   5532..5714    -  CDS            NS6_SARS2: Experimental evidence at protein level: Swiss-Prot protein existence level 1. Disrupts cell nuclear import complex formation by tethering karyopherin alpha 2 and karyopherin beta 1 to the membrane. Retention of import factors at the ER/Golgi membrane leads to a loss of transport into the nucleus. Thereby prevents STAT1 nuclear translocation in response to interferon signaling, thus blocking the expression of interferon stimulated genes (ISGs) that display multiple antiviral activities (PubMed:33097660). Suppresses IFN-beta production possibly by blocking IRF3 nuclear translocation (PubMed:3297
   5789..5840    -  promoter       CMVd2 promoter: truncated human cytomegalovirus (CMV) immediate early promoter that yields moderately reduced expression relative to the full-length promoter
   5903..5920    +  promoter       CMV promoter (fragment): human cytomegalovirus (CMV) immediate early promoter
   5993..6296    -  enhancer       CMV enhancer: human cytomegalovirus immediate early enhancer
   6377..48      +  polyA_signal   poly(A) signal (across the origin): synthetic polyadenylation signal
>Addgene plasmid #153803 | pGBW-m4252820 | addgene full sequence | sequence record 307317 | Ginkgo NGS Result
ATAAAATCGCTATCCATCGAAGATGGATGTGTGTTGGTTTTTTGTGTGTGTAACGCAACGATTGATAGCA
TAACCCCTTGGGGCCTCTAAACGGGTCTTGAGGGGTTTTTTGAATTGAGAGGTAGCTGAAGCTGCTGTTA
TGACCACTAGAGGGAAGAAGATACCTGTGGAGCTAATGGTCCAAGATGTCGGGAGCCGCGATCGCTGCCA
AAAAGGTAAGCTGACGATAGCTGACGAGATTCGATGCCCGACGAGCAAATGAGCGCCACGGCTGTTCGCG
TAAGCTCGAAACGACGGAGATTCGATAGAGCCAGAGTCGAGTTTAAACGATTCGGGATCTTAAGGATAAA
TTTCTGGTAAGGAGGACACGTATGGAAGTGGGCAAGTTGGGGAAGCCGTATCCGTTGCTGAATCTGGCAT
ATGTGGGAGTATAAGACGCGCAGCGTCGCATCAGGCATTTTTTTCTGCGCCAATGCACCTAGAATCGGTT
ACCAATGCTTAATCAGTGAGGCACCTATCTCAGCGATCTGTCTATTTCGTTCATCCATAGTTGCCTGACT
CCCCGTCGTGTAGATAACTACGATACGGGAGGGCTTACCATCTGGCCCCAGTGCTGCAATGATACCGCGA
GACCCACGCTCACCGGCTCCAGATTTATCAGCAATAAACCAGCCAGCCGGAAGGGCCGAGCGCAGAAGTG
GTCCTGCAACTTTATCCGCCTCCATCCAGTCTATCAACTGTTGCCGGGAAGCTAGAGTAAGTAGTTCGCC
AGTTAATAGTTTACGCAAGGTTGTTGCCATTGCTACAGGCATCGTGGTGTCACGCTCGTCGTTTGGTATG
GCTTCATTCAGCTCCGGTTCCCAACGATCAAGGCGAGTTACATGATCCCCCATGTTGTGCAAAAAAGCGG
TTAGCTCCTTCGGTCCTCCAATCGTTGTCAGAAGTAAGTTGGCCGCAGTGTTATCACTCATGGTTATGGC
AGCACTGCATAATTCTCTTACTGTCATGCCATCCGTAAGATGCTTTTCTGTGACTGGTGAATACTCAACC
AAGTCATTCTGAGAATAGTGTATGCGGCGACCGAGTTGCTCTTGCCCGGCGTCAATACGGGATAATACCG
CGCCACATAGCAGAACTTTAAAAGTGCTCATCATTGGAAAGCGTTCTTCGGGGCGAAAACTCTCAAGGAT
CTTACCGCTGTTGAGATCCAGTTCGATGTAACCCACTCGCGCACCCAACTGATCTTCAGCATCTTTTACT
TTCACCAGCGTTTCTGGGTGAGCAAAAACAGGAAGGCAAAATGCCGCAAAAAAGGGAATAAGGGCGACAC
GGAAATGTTGAATACTCATGCGAAAGCCTCCTGCTGATCCTGTCTCTTGATAGATGTTTGCAAAAGCTAG
GACTCGATTATACGTTGACCGATCAGACTATCAATATCTAGGTTTAAACAGATCGGTACGCTGCCGTGAC
CAGGCTTGAGTACAATATCTGACGATTGGACTTCCTGGGTCCCAAGCTGGATTCCGACTGGCTGACTGCC
AAGCAACGATATGGATCGTCGAGACTCGCACTGAGAGGATCGTTCTCGGTACACCAGGCGCGCCTAGCGT
TACACACACAAAAAACCAACACACATCCATCTTCGATGGATAGCGATTTTATTATCTAAGACTAGGCTTA
CATACTAGCCTAGGCACCGGGCTTGCGGGTCATGCACCAGGTGCGCGGTCCTTCGGGCACCTCGACGTCG
GCGGTGACGGTGAAGCCGAGCCGCTCGTAGAAGGGGAGGTTGCGGGGCGCGGAGGTCTCCAGGAAGGCGG
GCACCCCGGCGCGCTCGGCGGCCTCCACTCCGGGGAGCACGACGGCGCTGCCCAGACCCTTGCCCTGGTG
GTCGGGCGAGACGCCGACGGTGGCCAGGAACCACGCGGGCTCCTTGGGCCGGTGCGGCGCCAGGAGGCCC
TCCATCTGTTGCTGCGCGGCCAGCCGGGAACCGCTCAACTCGGCCATGCGCGGGCCGATCTCGGCGAACA
CCGCCCCCGCTTCGACGCTCTCCGGCGTGGTCCAGACCGCCACCGCGGCGCCGTCGTCCGCGACCCACAC
CTTGCCGATGTCGAGCCCGACGCGCGTGAGGAAGAGTTCTTGCAGCTCGGTGACCCGCTCGATGTGGCGG
TCCGGATCGACGGTGTGGCGCGTGGCGGGGTAGTCGGCGAACGCGGCGGCGAGGGTGCGTACGGCCCTGG
GGACGTCGTCGCGGGTGGCGAGGCGCACCGTGGGCTTGTACTCGGTCATGTTGTCTAACAAAAAAGCCAA
AAACGGCCAGAATTTAGCGGACAATTTACAAGTCTAACACTGAAAATTACATATTGACCCAAATGATTAC
ATTTCAAAAGGTGCCTAAAAAACTTCACAAAACACACTCGCCAACCCCGAGCGCATAGTTCAAAACCGGA
GCTTCAGCTACTTAAGAAGATAGGTACATAAAACCGACCAAAGAAACTGACGCCTCACTTATCCCTCCCC
TCACCAGAGGTCCGGCGCCTGTCGATTCAGGAGAGCCTACCCTAGGCCCGAACCCTGCGTCCTGCGACGG
AGAAAAGCCTACCGCACACCTACCGGCTGGTGGCCCCACCCTGCATTATAAGCCAACAGAACGGGTGACG
TCACGACACGACGAGGGCGCGCGCTCCCAAAGGTACGGGTGCACTGCCCAACGGCACCGCCATAACTGCC
GCCCCCGCAACAGACGACAAACCGAGTTCTCCAGTCAGTGACAAACTTCACGTCAGGGTCCCCAGATGGT
GCCCAGCCCATCTCACCCGAATAAGAGCTTTCCCGCATTAGCGAAGGGCTCAAGACCTTGGGTTCTTGCC
GCCCACCATGCCCCCCACCTTGTTTCAACGACCTCACAGCCCGCCTCACAAGCGTCTTCCATTCAAGACT
CGGGAACAGCCGCCATTTTGCTGCGCTCCCCCCAACCCCCAGTTCAGGGCAACCTTGCTCGCGGACCCAG
ACTACAGCCCTTGGCGGTCTCTCCACACGCTTCCGTCCCACCGAGCGGCCCGGCGGCCACGAAAGCCCCG
GCCAGCCCAGCAGCCCGCTACTCACCAAGTGACGATCACAGCGATCCACAAACAAGAACCGCGACCCAAA
TCCCGGCTGCGACGGAACTAGCTGTGCCACACCCGGCGCGTCCTTATATAATCATCGGCGTTCACCGCCC
CACGGAGATCCCTCCGCAGAATCGCCGAGAAGGGACTACTTTTCCTCGCCTGTTCCGCTCTCTGGAAAGA
AAACCAGTGCCCTAGAGTCACCCAAGTCCCGTCCTAAAATGTCCTTCTGCTGATACTGGGGTTCTAAGGC
CGAGTCTTATGAGCAGCGGGCCGCTGTCCTGAGCGTCCGGGCGGAAGGATCAGGACGCTCCTGCGCCCTT
CGTCTGACGTGGCAGCGCTCGCCGTGACGAGGGGGGCGCCCGCGGGAGGCGCCAAAACCCGGCGCGGAGG
CCAGGCGCGCCCCGATTTCGATATTCCTCGGATCTCGGATAGATCGGGATTGAGGATGTAGGTTGAACTT
CTCTCGGGTGATCCCGATCTCGGATATTCGGGATTGGAGTAATACCTGGCGATAGGCGCTGCCAAGCAAT
AGCCAAGGCGCAAGGCCGGCCAAGAGACTTGCGATAGTTCGTTCGAGAGGTAGCCTGCAAGATGGATCGG
ACGAAAGGTTTGAAGATTTTCCGACGAGGGCCTTGGAGAGTTCGGAAATTTAAATGCAACTATGGATGAA
CGAAATAGACAGATCGCTGAGATAGGTGCCTCACTGATTAAGCATTGGTAACTGTCAGACCAAGTTTACT
CATATATACTTTAGATTGATTTAAAACTTCATTTTTAATTTAAAAGGATCTAGGTGAAGATCCTTTTTGA
TAATCTCATGACCAAAATCCCTTAACGTGAGTTTTCGTTCCACTGAGCGTCAGACCCCGTAGAAAAGATC
AAAGGATCTTCTTGAGATCCTTTTTTTCTGCGCGTAATCTGCTGCTTGCAAACAAAAAAACCACCGCTAC
CAGCGGTGGTTTGTTTGCCGGATCAAGAGCTACCAACTCTTTTTCCGAAGGTAACTGGCTTCAGCAGAGC
GCAGATACCAAATACTGTTCTTCTAGTGTAGCCGTAGTTAGGCCACCACTTCAAGAACTCTGTAGCACCG
CCTACATACCTCGCTCTGCTAATCCTGTTACCAGTGGCTGCTGCCAGTGGCGATAAGTCGTGTCTTACCG
GGTTGGACTCAAGACGATAGTTACCGGATAAGGCGCAGCGGTCGGGCTGAACGGGGGGTTCGTGCACACA
GCCCAGCTTGGAGCGAACGACCTACACCGAACTGAGATACCTACAGCGTGAGCTATGAGAAAGCGCCACG
CTTCCCGAAGGGAGAAAGGCGGACAGGTATCCGGTAAGCGGCAGGGTCGGAACAGGAGAGCGCACGAGGG
AGCTTCCAGGGGGAAACGCCTGGTATCTTTATAGTCCTGTCGGGTTTCGCCACCTCTGACTTGAGCGTCG
ATTTTTGTGATGCTCGTCAGGGGGGCGGAGCCTATGGAAAAACGCCAGCAACGCGGCCTTTTTACGGTTC
CTGGCCTTTTGCTGGCCTTTTGCTCACATGATTTAAATGAAACTCGTAATCGGAGAACGGGTGCAATAGC
AAGGACCAGATCGAACTTGACTGACGCAATTCTGAGCGTAGTCGAAACCCAGACAAGTCGATCTCGCCAA
GTAGCTGACTTGACTGGTTAATTAAGTTTCGATAGCCCAAGGTAACCAATGAGATTAGGGAGGGAAGAAA
GTTTGATGAACTACTTCTGACCCCTAGTGGTGTCCAGAAAAGACCATTAAAGGAATGTCTTGATCGAAAT
CGAGAGATCGCCTGCAGGATAGCTGACGACCTTAAGGATAAATTTCTGGTAAGGAGGACACGTATGGAAG
TGGGCAAGTTGGGGAAGCCGTATCCGTTGCTGAATCTGGCATATGTGGGAGTATAAGACGCGCAGCGTCG
CATCAGGCATTTTTTTCTGCGCCAATGCCGGTAGATAGCAATCCGGCCCGAGGGGCACAAAAAACCCCTC
AAGACCCGTTTAGAGGCCCCAAGGGGTTATGCTACGATACCGATAGAGATGGGCCAATACCACATTTGTA
GAGGTTTTACTTGCTTTAAAAAACCTCCCACACCTCCCCCTGAACCTGAAACATAAAATGAATGCAATTG
TTGTTGTTAACTTGTTTATTGCAGCTTATAATGGTTACAAATAAAGCAATAGCATCACAAATTTCACAAA
TAAAGCATTTTTTTCACTGCATTCTAGTTGTGGTTTGTCCAAACTCATCAATGTATCTTATCATGTCTGT
GAGCTGAAGGTACGCTGTATCTCAGTCAGTCAAGCTAGCTTAGAGGGCACCAGACGAGGATATCTTTTTG
AATCTGTTGGCTGCACTCACCGCGATAAAATTCTTTTTCCATCGCCTCTTCGACTGAAAGTAAAGGTTTT
CATCAATCTCCATTGGTTGCTCTTCATCTAATTGAGAATATTTATTCTCAGTTAGTGACTTAGATAAATT
TTTAATTATGAGGTTTATGATGTAATCAAGATTCCAAATGGAAACTTTAAAAGTCCTCATAATAATTAGT
AATATCTCTGCTATAGTAACCTGAAAGTCAACGAGATGAAACATGGTGGCGGCCGCTGGCGGGTGTGTCG
AGTGGATGGTAGGATCGACAAAGATCTGATCTGACGGTTCACTAAACCAGCTCTGCTTATATAGACCTCC
CACCGTACACGCCTACCGCCCATTTGCGTCAATGGGGCGGAGTTGTTACGACATTTTGGAAAGTCCCGTT
GATTTTGGTGCCAAAACAAACTCCCATTGACGTCAATGGGGTGGAGACTTGGAAATCCCCGTGAGTCAAA
CCGCTATCCACGCCCATTGATGTACTGCCAAAACCGCATCAGCATGGTAATAGCGATGACTAATACGTAG
ATGTACTGCCAAGTAGGAAAGTCCCATAAGGTCATGTACTGGGCATAATGCCAGGCGGGCCATTTACCGT
CATTGACGTCAATAGGGGGCGTACTTGGCATATGATACACTTGATGTACTGCCAAGTGGGCAGTTTACCG
TAAATACTCCACCCATTGACGTCAATGGAAAGTCCCTATTGGCGTTACTATGGGAACATACGTCATTATT
GACGTCAATGGGCGGGGGTCGTTGGGCGGTCAGCCAGGCGGGCCATTTACCGTAAGTTATGTAACGCGGA
ACTCCATATATGGGCTATGAACTAATGACCCCGTAATTGATTACTAGATCTGGCTACACTCGATCAGCAG
TTAGATA
